>Addgene plasmid #119243 | pJMP1067 | addgene full sequence | sequence record 232385 | Addgene NGS Result
AGCTTATCGGCCAGCCTCGCAGAGCAGGATTCCCGTTGAGCACCGCCAGGTGCGAATAAGGGACAGTGAA
GAAGGAACACCCGCTCGCGGGTGGGCCTACTTCACCTATCCTGCCCGGCTGACGCCGTTGGATACACCAA
GGAAAGTCTACACGAACCCTTTGGCAAAATCCTGTATATCGTGCGAAAAAGGATGGATATACCGAAAAAA
TCGCTATAATGACCCCGAAGCAGGGTTATGCAGCGGAAAGTATACCTTAAGGAATCCCCTGATAACGCAG
GAAAGAACATGTGAGCAAAAGGCCAGCAAAAGGCCAGGAACCGTAAAAAGGCCGCACTCCCTGCCTCTGT
CATCACGATACTGTGATGCCATGGCTAATTCCCATGTCAGCCGTTAAGTGTTCCTGTGTCACTCAAAATT
GCTTTGAGAGGCTCTAAGGGCTTCTCAGTGCGTTACATCCCTGGCTTGTTGTCCACAACCGTTAAACCTT
AAAAGCTTTAAAAGCCTTATATATTCTTTTTTTTCTTATAAAACTTAAAACCTTAGAGGCTATTTAAGTT
GCTGATTTATATTAATTTTATTGTTCAAACATGAGAGCTTAGTACGTGAAACATGAGAGCTTAGTACGTT
AGCCATGAGAGCTTAGTACGTTAGCCATGAGGGTTTAGTTCGTTAAACATGAGAGCTTAGTACGTTAAAC
ATGAGAGCTTAGTACGTGAAACATGAGAGCTTAGTACGTACTATCAACAGGTTGAACTGCTGATCTTCAG
ATCCTCTACGCCGGACGCATCGTGGCCGGATCTTGCGGCCGCAAAAATTAAAAATGAAGTTTTAAATCAA
TCTAAAGTATATATGAGTAAACTTGGTCTGACAGTTACCAATGCTTAATCAGTGAGGCACCAATAACTGC
CTTTGATCTTTTCTACGGGGTCTGACGCTCAGTGGAACGAAAACTCACGTTAAGGGATTTTGGTCATGAG
ATTATCAAAAAGGATCTTCACCTAGATCCTTTTAAATTAAAAATGAAGTTTTAAATCAATCTAAAGTATA
TATGAGTAAACTTGGTCTGACAGTTACCAATGCTTAATCAGTGAGGCACCTATCTCAGCGATCTGTCTAT
TTCGTTCATCCATAGTTGCCTGACTCCCCGTCGTGTAGATAACTACGATACGGGAGGGCTTACCATCTGG
CCCCAGTGCTGCAATGATACCGCGGGACCCACGCTCACCGGCTCCAGATTTATCAGCAATAAACCAGCCA
GCCGGAAGGGCCGAGCGCAGAAGTGGTCCTGCAACTTTATCCGCCTCCATCCAGTCTATTAATTGTTGCC
GGGAAGCTAGAGTAAGTAGTTCGCCAGTTAATAGTTTGCGCAACGTTGTTGCCATTGCTACAGGCATCGT
GGTGTCACGCTCGTCGTTTGGTATGGCTTCATTCAGCTCCGGTTCCCAACGATCAAGGCGAGTTACATGA
TCCCCCATGTTGTGCAAAAAAGCGGTTAGCTCCTTCGGTCCTCCGATCGTTGTCAGAAGTAAGTTGGCCG
CAGTGTTATCACTCATGGTTATGGCAGCACTGCATAATTCTCTTACTGTCATGCCATCCGTAAGATGCTT
TTCTGTGACTGGTGAGTACTCAACCAAGTCATTCTGAGAATAGTGTATGCGGCGACCGAGTTGCTCTTGC
CCGGCGTCAATACGGGATAATACCGCGCCACATAGCAGAACTTTAAAAGTGCTCATCATTGGAAAACGTT
CTTCGGGGCGAAAACTCTCAAGGATCTTACCGCTGTTGAGATCCAGTTCGATGTAACCCACTCGTGCACC
CAACTGATCTTCAGCATCTTTTACTTTCACCAGCGTTTCTGGGTGAGCAAAAACAGGAAGGCAAAATGCC
GCAAAAAAGGGAATAAGGGCGACACGGAAATGTTGAATACTCATACTCTTCCTTTTTCAATATTATTGAA
GCATTTATCAGGGTTATTGTCTCATGAGCGGATACATATTTGAATGTATTTAGAAAAATAAACAAATAGG
GGTTCCGCGCACATTTCCCCGAAAAGTGCCACCTGACGTCTAAGAAACCATTATTATCATGACATTAACC
TATAAAAATAGGCGTATCACGAGGCCCTTTCGTCTCGCGCGTTTCGGTGACGACGGTGAAAACCTCTGAC
ACATGCAGCTCCCGGAGACGGTCACAGCTTGTCTGTAAGCGGATGCCGGGAGCAGACAAGCCCGTCAGGG
CGCGTCAGCGGGTGTTGGCGGGTGTCGGGGCTGGCTTAACTATGCGGCATCAGAGCAGATTGTACTGAGA
GTGCACCATATGCGGTGTGAAATACCGCACAGATGCGTAAGGAGAAAATACCGCATCAGGCGCCATTCGC
CATTCAGGCTGCGCAACTGTTGGGAAGGGCGATCGGTGCGGGCCTCTTCGCTATTACGCCAGCTAGAGGA
CCAGCCGCGTAACCTGGCAAAATCGGTTACGGTTGAGTAATAAATGGATGCCCTGCGTAAGCAGGTGTGG
GCGGACAATAAAGTCTTAAACTGAACAAAATAGATCTAAACTATGACAATAAAGTCTTAAACTAGACAGA
ATAGTTGTAAACTGAAATCAGTCCAGTTATGCTGTGAAAAAGCATACTGGACTTTTGTTATGGCTAAAGC
AAACTCTTCATTTTCTGAAGTGCAAATTGCCCGTCGTATTAAAGAGGGGCGTGGGGTTCGAGGTCGACGG
TATCGATAAGCTAGCTTAATTAGCTGAGCTTGGACTCCTGTTGATAGATCCAGTAATGACCTCAGAACTC
CATCTGGATTTGTTCAGAACGCTCGGTTGCCGCCGGGCGTTTTTTATTGGTGAGAATCCAAGCTAGACTG
CGATGAGTGGCAGGGCGGGGCGTAATTTTTTTAAGGCAGTTATTGGTGCCCTTAAACGCCTGGGGTAATG
ACTCTCTAGCTTGAGGCATCAAATAAAACGAAAGGCTCAGTCGAAAGACTGGGCCTTTCGTTTTATCTGT
TGTTTGTCGGTGAACGCTCTCCTGAGTAGGACAAATCCGCCGCTAGGAGCTTGCGGCCCGGACGATGAGC
TCGAATTGGGGATCTTGAAGTACCTATTCCGAAGTTCCTATTCTCTAGAAAGTATAGGAACTTCAGAGCG
CTTTTGAAGCTGATGCTCGAGTGCTTAAAAACTTACTCAATGGAATAATTCTAGATAATTCTTAGGCCAC
ACGTTCAAGTGCAGCCACAGGATAAATTTGCACTGAGCCTGGGTGGGATTCGGACTCGACCGCATAGCCT
TCAGGAGTGAGTTTTGTGCAATACCAACCGACGACTTGACCCTGCCAAGCGGCACCAGATTTCTTGCGTA
CGCGATCCCCTAAGCCAAAGGTGGCACTCAGGGGAAGCGCAAACTGCCCTGCAACGGGAGCGTTGGCTTC
ATCGCTACTTTGACCCATGTCGAATCCTTCTTGTGAATCTATTATGGCGACAAGCAAATCGAGCTCTGAC
TGCCTACCCCACAACAACTATCAGAAAGCACCAGCACAACGGCTGCCTAACTTTGTTTTAGGGCGACTGC
CCTGCTGCGTAACATCGTTGCTGCTCCATAACATCAAACATCGACCCACGGCGTAACGCGCTTGCTGCTT
GGATGCCCGAGGCATAGACTGTACAAAAAAACAGTCATAACAAGCCATGAAAACCGCCACTGCGCCGTTA
CCACCGCTGCGTTCGGTCAAGGTTCTGGACCAGTTGCGTGAGCGCATACGCTACTTGCATTACAGTTTAC
GAACCGAACAGGCTTATGTCAACTGGGTTCGTGAATTATCCATTGCTGTTGACAAAGGGAATCAGGCTCG
AGAGTTCAACAGACAGCCTTCGTTCTTATGGCCGTTCAGGAGGAAGTTCCTATTCCGAAGTTCCTATTCT
CTAGAAAGTATAGGAACTTCTTGAGAAGAGAAAAGAAAACCGCCGATCCTGTCCACCGCATTACTGCAAG
GTAGTGGACAAGACCGGCGGTCTTAAGTTTTTTGGCTGAAACGAATGACGAAAAGGCTGTCTGAGCAAAT
CCAGGAGGTCGTTTTTATTAAGCACCGGTGGAGTGACGACCTTCAGCACGTTCGTACTGTTCAACGATGG
TGTAGTCTTCGTTGTGGGAGGTGATGTCCAGTTTGATGTCGGTTTTGTAAGCACCCGGCAGCTGAACCGG
TTTTTTAGCCATGTAGGTGGTTTTAACTTCAGCGTCGTAGTGACCACCGTCTTTCAGTTTCAGACGCATT
TTGATTTCACCTTTCAGAGCACCGTCTTCCGGGTACATACGTTCGGTGGAAGCTTCCCAACCCATGGTTT
TTTTCTGCATAACCGGACCGTCGGACGGGAAGTTGGTACCACGCAGTTTAACTTTGTAGATGAACTCACC
GTCTTGCAGGGAGGAGTCCTGGGTAACGGTAACAACACCACCGTCTTCGAAGTTCATAACACGTTCCCAT
TTGAAACCTTCCGGGAAGGACAGTTTCAGGTAGTCCGGGATGTCAGCCGGGTGTTTAACGTAAGCTTTGG
AACCGTACTGGAACTGCGGGGACAGGATGTCCCAAGCGAACGGCAGCGGACCACCTTTGGTAACTTTCAG
TTTAGCGGTCTGGGTACCTTCGTACGGACGACCTTCACCTTCACCTTCGATTTCGAACTCGTGACCGTTA
ACGGAACCTTCCATACGAACTTTGAAACGCATGAACTCTTTGATAACGTCTTCGCTACTCGCCATGGTAC
CTTTCTCCTCTTTAATGAATTCAGATCTATTATACCTAGGACTGAGCTAGCTGTCAAATTCACCACCCTG
AATTGACTCTCAAACCGTATTAGCCCGGTATTTTGGAAATAGCGGAAGCACTGACTTTTGTTATCAATAA
AAAAGGCCCCCCGTTAGGGAGGCCTTATTGTTCGTCTACTCGGAAGAGCGAGAGACAACAGAACGGTCAG
CCACATGAATTCAAAAAAAAAGCACCGACTCGGTGCCACTTTTTCAAGTTGATAACGGACTAGCCTTATT
TAAACTTGCTATGCTGTTTCCAGCATAGCTCTTAAACAGACCGCTAAACTGAAAGTTCCACACATTATAC
GAGCCGGATGATTAATTGTCAACAGCTCATTTCAGAATATTTGCCAGAACCGGAATTCTTTCAGCTCAGT
CGATAGGTAGTAGGCAAGAGTAGTCGCACCTTTGGTCGAAAAAAAAAGCCCGCACTGTCAGGTGCGGGCT
TTTTTCTGTGTTTCCCCAAAAGTAAAAACCCGCCGAAGCGGGTTTTTACGTAAAACAGGTGAAACTGACC
AGACGAGAAGGCTTTGGAGGTGATAATGGGGCTCAAGGACCCGGGAGGCAGATAGGTAGGCATGGCCCCC
ATTTTCAATACAAGCAACGCATGAGAAAGCCCCCGGAAGATCACCTTCCGGGGGCTTTTTTATTGCGCTC
CGGCAATTAAAAAAGCGGCTAACCACGCCGCTTTTTTTACGTCTGCAGAGCTCATAGGCAAGCGAATCGT
GATGCCTCTTAGCCAGTACTAGTCGACATCGGAGAAGAGTACGGCTCTTTTAACCGCCTCAAGAACCAGA
TAAGTGAAATCTAGTTCCAAACTATTTTGTCATTTTTAATTTTCGTATTAGCTTACGACGCTACACCCAG
TTCCCATCTATTTTGTCACTCTTCCCTAAATAATCCTTAAAAACTCCATTTCCACCCCTCCCAGTTCCCA
ACTATTTTGTCCGCCCACAGCGGGGCATTTTTCTTCCTGTTATGTTTGGGCGCTGCATTAATGAATCGGC
CAACGCGCGGGGAGAGGCGGTTTGCGTATTGGGCGCTCTTCCGCTTCCTCGCTCACTGACCCGCTGCGCT
CGGTCGTTCGGCTGCGGCGAGCGGTATCAG
Features (pLannotate 1.2.2; 28 found; start..end, strand, type, name):
      8..116     -  oriT           oriT: incP origin of transfer
    335..374     -  CDS            λ integrase (fragment): integrase from phage λ; int
    385..773     -  rep_origin     R6K γ ori: γ replication origin from E. coli plasmid R6K; requires the R6K initiator protein pi for replication
    876..901     -  CDS            bla(M) (fragment): β-lactamase lacking the signal sequence; bla(M); allows cytosolic expression of β-lactamase
   1074..1934    -  CDS            AmpR: β-lactamase; bla; confers resistance to ampicillin, carbenicillin, and related antibiotics
   1935..2039    -  promoter       AmpR promoter: bla
   2134..2169    +  CDS            rop (fragment): Rop protein, which maintains plasmids at low copy number; rop
   2271..2370    +  misc_feature   bom (fragment): basis of mobility region from pBR322
   2376..2444    -  CDS            lacZα (fragment): LacZα fragment of β-galactosidase; lacZ fragment
   2516..2714    -  mobile_element Tn7R (fragment): mini-Tn7 element (right end of the Tn7 transposon) Tn7
   2718..2742    -  misc_feature   MCS (fragment): pBluescript multiple cloning site
   2763..2857    +  terminator     lambda t0 terminator: transcription terminator from phage lambda
   2867..2896    +  CDS            CmR (fragment): chloramphenicol acetyltransferase confers resistance to chloramphenicol
   2960..3046    +  terminator     rrnB T1 terminator: Escherichia coli rrnB; transcription terminator T1 from the E. coli rrnB gene
   3111..3144    +  protein_bind   FRT (minimal): supports FLP-mediated excision but not integration (Turan and Bode, 2011) FLP recombinase from the Saccharomyces cerevisiae 2μ plasmid
   3212..3448    -  CDS            TpR: E. coli plasmid-associated dihydrofolate reductase; dhfrIIb from plasmid R388; confers resistance to trimethoprim
   3530..3596    -  ncRNA          AAC AAD leader (fragment): Accession: RF02912 - putative aminoglycoside riboswitch / attI site
   3774..3802    -  promoter       Pc promoter: intI1 (promoter lies within the coding sequence); class 1 integron promoter
   3893..3940    +  protein_bind   FRT: FLP-mediated recombination occurs in the 8-bp core sequence TCTAGAAA (Turan and Bode, 2011). FLP recombinase from the Saccharomyces cerevisiae 2μ plasmid
   4078..4755    -  CDS            mRFP1: monomeric derivative of DsRed (Campbell et al., 2002)
   4788..4817    -  promoter       J23119(SpeI) promoter (fragment): bacterial promoter (Registry of Standard Biological Parts BBa J23119) modified to end with an SpeI site
   4818..4841    -  promoter       lacIq promoter (fragment): lacI (mutant); In the lacIq allele, a single base change in the promoter boosts expression of the lacI gene about 10-fold.
   4992..5059    -  misc_RNA       tracrRNA (fragment): trans-activating CRISPR RNA for the Streptococcus pyogenes CRISPR/Cas9 system
   5077..5097    +  CDS            mRFP1 (fragment): monomeric derivative of DsRed (Campbell et al., 2002)
   5103..5132    -  promoter       trc promoter: strong E. coli promoter; hybrid between the trp and lac UV5 promoters
   5218..5304    -  ncRNA          Thr leader (fragment): Accession: RF00506 - Threonine operon leader
   5594..5759    -  mobile_element Tn7L: mini-Tn7 element (left end of the Tn7 transposon) Tn7
   5792..5846    -  CDS            lacI (fragment): lac repressor; lacI; The lac repressor binds to the lac operator to inhibit transcription in E. coli. This inhibition can be relieved by adding lactose or isopropyl-β-D-thiogalactopyranoside (IPTG).
