[The description below was written by a language model from this plasmid's Addgene catalogue record and pLannotate feature annotations shown in this document.]
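Description:
pJMP1067 is a 5.9 kb bacterial plasmid from the Mobile-CRISPRi toolkit, built on an R6K γ origin backbone. Because this origin depends on the R6K pi initiator protein, the plasmid replicates only in pir-expressing E. coli hosts and behaves as a suicide vector elsewhere. The backbone carries an ampicillin resistance gene (bla with its native promoter) for selection during propagation. It also has an incP (RP4-type) oriT, so it can be mobilised by conjugation into recipient bacteria. Several short annotated fragments (rop, bom, lacZα, lacI, CmR, λ integrase) appear to be cloning remnants rather than functional parts.

The payload lies between the Tn7R and Tn7L ends, forming a mini-Tn7 transposon. In such systems the transposon is inserted into the recipient chromosome when Tn7 transposase is supplied in trans; no transposase genes are annotated on this plasmid. Inside the transposon are three main modules:

- **Trimethoprim marker:** a dihydrofolate reductase gene (dhfrII type) is driven by the class 1 integron Pc promoter. It is flanked by FRT sites, which should allow FLP-mediated removal of the marker after integration.
- **Reporter:** an mRFP1 gene sits downstream of a constitutive J23119-type synthetic promoter.
- **Guide RNA:** an sgRNA cassette combines a trc promoter, a roughly 20-nt spacer that matches mRFP1, and the S. pyogenes guide scaffold (annotated as tracrRNA).

Lambda t0 and rrnB T1 terminators insulate the modules.

No dCas9 coding sequence is annotated, so this construct supplies the rfp target and its cognate guide but not the CRISPRi effector. The record gives its purpose as building an rfp "test" strain. This is consistent with measuring CRISPRi knockdown efficiency through loss of red fluorescence, although the record does not detail how dCas9 is provided.
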