Addgene plasmid #119243: pJMP1067
Purpose: rfp "test" strain
Depositing lab: Carol Gross & Jason Peters & Oren Rosenberg. Depositing organization: University of California, San Francisco (UCSF). Publication: Enabling genetic analysis of diverse bacteria with Mobile-CRISPRi. Peters JM, Koo BM, Patino R, Heussler GE, Hearne CC, Qu J, Inclan YF, Hawkins JS, Lu CHS, Silvis MR, Harden MM, Osadnik H, Peters JE, Engel JN, Dutton RJ, Grossman AD, Gross CA, Rosenberg OS. Nat Microbiol. 2019 Jan 7. pii: 10.1038/s41564-018-0327-z. doi: 10.1038/s41564-018-0327-z. PubMed 30617347.
Backbone
  Vector backbone: R6Kgamma
  Vector type: Bacterial Expression
  Selectable markers: Trimethoprim
Growth in bacteria
  Bacterial resistance: Ampicillin, 100 μg/mL
  Growth temperature: 37°C
  Growth strain: BW25141
  Copy number: High Copy
Gene/Insert
  Gene/Insert name: sgRNA NT1/RR1 (rfp)
  gRNA/shRNA sequence: AACTTTCAGTTTAGCGGTCT
  Cloning method: Gibson Cloning
Terms and licenses: Academic/Nonprofit Terms; Industry Terms: Not Available to Industry
How to cite: pJMP1067 was a gift from Carol Gross & Jason Peters & Oren Rosenberg (Addgene plasmid # 119243 ; http://n2t.net/addgene:119243 ; RRID:Addgene_119243)
